>Addgene plasmid #129067 | pET28aHisAviCD72aCTLD | addgene full sequence | sequence record 252110 | Addgene NGS Result
AGACGCAGACGCGCCGAGACAGAACTTAATGGGCCCGCTAACAGCGCGATTTGCTGGTGACCCAATGCGA
CCAGATGCTCCACGCCCAGTCGCGTACCGTCTTCATGGGAGAAAATAATACTGTTGATGGGTGTCTGGTC
AGAGACATCAAGAAATAACGCCGGAACATTAGTGCAGGCAGCTTCCACAGCAATGGCATCCTGGTCATCC
AGCGGATAGTTAATGATCAGCCCACTGACGCGTTGCGCGAGAAGATTGTGCACCGCCGCTTTACAGGCTT
CGACGCCGCTTCGTTCTACCATCGACACCACCACGCTGGCACCCAGTTGATCGGCGCGAGATTTAATCGC
CGCGACAATTTGCGACGGCGCGTGCAGGGCCAGACTGGAGGTGGCAACGCCAATCAGCAACGACTGTTTG
CCCGCCAGTTGTTGTGCCACGCGGTTGGGAATGTAATTCAGCTCCGCCATCGCCGCTTCCACTTTTTCCC
GCGTTTTCGCAGAAACGTGGCTGGCCTGGTTCACCACGCGGGAAACGGTCTGATAAGAGACACCGGCATA
CTCTGCGACATCGTATAACGTTACTGGTTTCACATTCACCACCCTGAATTGACTCTCTTCCGGGCGCTAT
CATGCCATACCGCGAAAGGTTTTGCGCCATTCGATGGTGTCCGGGATCTCGACGCTCTCCCTTATGCGAC
TCCTGCATTAGGAAGCAGCCCAGTAGTAGGTTGAGGCCGTTGAGCACCGCCGCCGCAAGGAATGGTGCAT
GCAAGGAGATGGCGCCCAACAGTCCCCCGGCCACGGGGCCTGCCACCATACCCACGCCGAAACAAGCGCT
CATGAGCCCGAAGTGGCGAGCCCGATCTTCCCCATCGGTGATGTCGGCGATATAGGCGCCAGCAACCGCA
CCTGTGGCGCCGGTGATGCCGGCCACGATGCGTCCGGCGTAGAGGATCGAGATCTCGATCCCGCGAAATT
AATACGACTCACTATAGGGGAATTGTGAGCGGATAACAATTCCCCTCTAGAAATAATTTTGTTTAACTTT
AAGAAGGAGATATACCATGTCCCATCATCATCATCATCACAGCAGCGGCCTGGTGCCGCGCGGCAGCCAT
AGTGGCCTGAACGATATCTTCGAGGCTCAGAAAATCGAATGGCACGAACATATGTGTCCATGCGGATGGA
TTCCATATCAGGAAAGGTGCTTTTACATCTCACATACCCTCAGAAGTCTGGAGGAGAGCCAAAAATACTG
CACATCTCTGTCCTCCAAACTGGCAGCATTCGATGAACCTTCTAAGTATTACTATGAAGTTTCTCTGCCC
AGCGGCTTAGAGGAGTTGCTAGATCGTTCGAAGTCATATTGGATACAGATGAGCAAGAAGTGGAGGCATG
ACTATGACTCTCAAAGCCGATATTGTGACAAGATAAAAAAATATTACCAGAAGTGGAAAAGAACATTTTC
TGAGTGTGCAGAGCTTCACCCCTGCATTTGTGAGTCGGAGGCTTTCAGGTTTCCTGATGGGATCCATCTG
AACTGAGAATTCGAGCTCCGTCGACAAGCTTGCGGCCGCACTCGAGCACCACCACCACCACCACTGAGAT
CCGGCTGCTAACAAAGCCCGAAAGGAAGCTGAGTTGGCTGCTGCCACCGCTGAGCAATAACTAGCATAAC
CCCTTGGGGCCTCTAAACGGGTCTTGAGGGGTTTTTTGCTGAAAGGAGGAACTATATCCGGATTGGCGAA
TGGG
[124 nt withheld, positions 1755-1878]
C
[91 nt withheld, positions 1880-1970]
A
[49 nt withheld, positions 1972-2020]
CCTTTGACGTTGGAGTCCACGTTCTTT
[37 nt withheld, positions 2048-2084]
ACCCTATCTCGGTCTATTCTTTTGATTTATAAGGGATTTTGCCGATTTCGGCCTATTGGTTAAAAAATGA
GCTGATTTAACAAAAATTTAACGCGAATTTTAACAAAATATTAACGCTTACAATTTAGGTGGCACTTTTC
GGGGAAATGTGCGCGGAACCCCTATTTGTTTATTTTTCTAAATACATTCAAATATGTATCCGCTCATGAA
TTAATTCTTAGAAAAACTCATCGAGCATCAAATGAAACTGCAATTTATTCATATCAGGATTATCAATACC
ATATTTTTGAAAAAGCCGTTTCTGTAATGAAGGAGAAAACTCACCGAGGCAGTTCCATAGGATGGCAAGA
TCCTGGTATCGGTCTGCGATTCCGACTCGTCCAACATCAATACAACCTATTAATTTCCCCTCGTCAAAAA
TAAGGTTATCAAGTGAGAAATCACCATGAGTGACGACTGAATCCGGTGAGAATGGCAAAAGTTTATGCAT
TTCTTTCCAGACTTGTTCAACAGGCCAGCCATTACGCTCGTCATCAAAATCACTCGCATCAACCAAACCG
TTATTCATTCGTGATTGCGCCTGAGCGAGACGAAATACGCGATCGCTGTTAAAAGGACAATTACAAACAG
GAATCGAATGCAACCGGCGCAGGAACACTGCCAGCGCATCAACAATATTTTCACCTGAATCAGGATATTC
TTCTAATACCTGGAATGCTGTTTTCCCGGGGATCGCAGTGGTGAGTAACCATGCATCATCAGGAGTACGG
ATAAAATGCTTGATGGTCGGAAGAGGCATAAATTCCGTCAGCCAGTTTAGTCTGACCATCTCATCTGTAA
CATCATTGGCAACGCTACCTTTGCCATGTTTCAGAAACAACTCTGGCGCATCGGGCTTCCCATACAATCG
ATAGATTGTCGCACCTGATTGCCCGACATTATCGCGAGCCCATTTATACCCATATAAATCAGCATCCATG
TTGGAATTTAATCGCGGCCTAGAGCAAGACGTTTCCCGTTGAATATGGCTCATAACACCCCTTGTATTAC
TGTTTATGTAAGCAGACAGTTTTATTGTTCATGACCAAAATCCCTTAACGTGAGTTTTCGTTCCACTGAG
CGTCAGACCCCGTAGAAAAGATCAAAGGATCTTCTTGAGATCCTTTTTTTCTGCGCGTAATCTGCTGCTT
GCAAACAAAAAAACCACCGCTACCAGCGGTGGTTTGTTTGCCGGATCAAGAGCTACCAACTCTTTTTCCG
AAGGTAACTGGCTTCAGCAGAGCGCAGATACCAAATACTGTCCTTCTAGTGTAGCCGTAGTTAGGCCACC
ACTTCAAGAACTCTGTAGCACCGCCTACATACCTCGCTCTGCTAATCCTGTTACCAGTGGCTGCTGCCAG
TGGCGATAAGTCGTGTCTTACCGGGTTGGACTCAAGACGATAGTTACCGGATAAGGCGCAGCGGTCGGGC
TGAACGGGGGGTTCGTGCACACAGCCCAGCTTGGAGCGAACGACCTACACCGAACTGAGATACCTACAGC
GTGAGCTATGAGAAAGCGCCACGCTTCCCGAAGGGAGAAAGGCGGACAGGTATCCGGTAAGCGGCAGGGT
CGGAACAGGAGAGCGCACGAGGGAGCTTCCAGGGGGAAACGCCTGGTATCTTTATAGTCCTGTCGGGTTT
CGCCACCTCTGACTTGAGCGTCGATTTTTGTGATGCTCGTCAGGGGGGCGGAGCCTATGGAAAAACGCCA
GCAACGCGGCCTTTTTACGGTTCCTGGCCTTTTGCTGGCCTTTTGCTCACATGTTCTTTCCTGCGTTATC
CCCTGATTCTGTGGATAACCGTATTACCGCCTTTGAGTGAGCTGATACCGCTCGCCGCAGCCGAACGACC
GAGCGCAGCGAGTCAGTGAGCGAGGAAGCGGAAGAGCGCCTGATGCGGTATTTTCTCCTTACGCATCTGT
GCGGTATTTCACACCGCAATGGTGCACTCTCAGTACAATCTGCTCTGATGCCGCATAGTTAAGCCAGTAT
ACACTCCGCTATCGCTACGTGACTGGGTCATGGCTGCGCCCCGACACCCGCCAACACCCGCTGACGCGCC
CTGACGGGCTTGTCTGCTCCCGGCATCCGCTTACAGACAAGCTGTGACCGTCTCCGGGAGCTGCATGTGT
CAGAGGTTTTCACCGTCATCACCGAAACGCGCGAGGCAGCTGCGGTAAAGCTCATCAGCGTGGTCGTGAA
GCGATTCACAGATGTCTGCCTGTTCATCCGCGTCCAGCTCGTTGAGTTTCTCCAGAAGCGTTAATGTCTG
GCTTCTGATAAAGCGGGCCATGTTAAGGGCGGTTTTTTCCTGTTTGGTCACTGATGCCTCCGTGTAAGGG
GGATTTCTGTTCATGGGGGTAATGATACCGATGAAACGAGAGAGGATGCTCACGATACGGGTTACTGATG
ATGAACATGCCCGGTTACTGGAACGTTGTGAGGGTAAACAACTGGCGGTATGGATGCGGCGGGACCAGAG
AAAAATCACTCAGGGTCAATGCCAGCGCTTCGTTAATACAGATGTAGGTGTTCCACAGGGTAGCCAGCAG
CATCCTGCGATGCAGATCCGGAACATAATGGTGCAGGGCGCTGACTTCCGCGTTTCCAGACTTTACGAAA
CACGGAAACCGAAGACCATTCATGTTGTTGCTCAGGTCGCAGACGTTTTGCAGCAGCAGTCGCTTCACGT
TCGCTCGCGTATCGGTGATTCATTCTGCTAACCAGTAAGGCAACCCCGCCAGCCTAGCCGGGTCCTCAAC
GACAGGAGCACGATCATGCGCACCCGTGGGGCCGCCATGCCGGCGATAATGGCCTGCTTCTCGCCGAAAC
GTTTGGTGGCGGGACCAGTGACGAAGGCTTGAGCGAGGGCGTGCAAGATTCCGAATACCGCAAGCGACAG
GCCGATCATCGTCGCGCTCCAGCGAAAGCGGTCCTCGCCGAAAATGACCCAGAGCGCTGCCGGCACCTGT
CCTACGAGTTGCATGATAAAGAAGACAGTCATAAGTGCGGCGACGATAGTCATGCCCCGCGCCCACCGGA
AGGAGCTGACTGGGTTGAAGGCTCTCAAGGGCATCGGTCGAGATCCCGGTGCCTAATGAGTGAGCTAACT
TACATTAATTGCGTTGCGCTCACTGCCCGCTTTCCAGTCGGGAAACCTGTCGTGCCAGCTGCATTAATGA
ATCGGCCAACGCGCGGGGAGAGGCGGTTTGCGTATTGGGCGCCAGGGTGGTTTTTCTTTTCACCAGTGAG
ACGGGCAACAGCTGATTGCCCTTCACCGCCTGGCCCTGAGAGAGTTGCAGCAAGCGGTCCACGCTGGTTT
GCCCCAGCAGGCGAAAATCCTGTTTGATGGTGGTTAACGGCGGGATATAACATGAGCTGTCTTCGGTATC
GTCGTATCCCACTACCGAGATATCCGCACCAACGCGCAGCCCGGACTCGGTAATGGCGCGCATTGCGCCC
AGCGCCATCTGATCGTTGGCAACCAGCATCGCAGTGGGAACGATGCCCTCATTCAGCATTTGCATGGTTT
GTTGAAAACCGGACATGGCACTCCAGTCGCCTTCCCGTTCCGCTATCGGCTGAATTTGATTGCGAGTGAG
ATATTTATGCCAGCCAGCC
Features (pLannotate 1.2.2; 22 found; start..end, strand, type, name):
    594..671     -  promoter       lacI promoter: lacI
    679..958     -  CDS            TcR (fragment): tetracycline efflux protein; tet; confers resistance to tetracycline
    980..998     +  promoter       T7 promoter: promoter for bacteriophage T7 RNA polymerase
    999..1023    +  protein_bind   lac operator: The lac repressor binds to the lac operator to inhibit transcription in E. coli. This inhibition can be relieved by adding lactose or isopropyl-β-D-thiogalactopyranoside (IPTG). lac repressor encoded by lacI
   1038..1060    +  RBS            RBS: efficient ribosome binding site from bacteriophage T7 gene 10 (Olins and Rangwala, 1989)
   1073..1089    +  CDS            capTEV™ (fragment): composite tag for in vivo biotinylation, TEV protease cleavage, and 6xHis tagging
   1100..1117    +  CDS            thrombin site: thrombin recognition and cleavage site
   1124..1168    +  CDS            AviTag™: peptide tag that allows for enzymatic biotinylation
   1175..1543    +  CDS            Cd72 (fragment): CD72_MOUSE - Also known as Ly-32, Ly32, Lyb-2. Experimental evidence at protein level: Swiss-Prot protein existence level 1. Plays a role in B-cell proliferation and differentiation. From Mus musculus (Mouse).
   1587..1604    +  CDS            9xHis (fragment): 9xHis affinity tag
   1614..1663    +  CDS            SET1 (fragment): solubility-enhancement tag derived from T7 phage gene 10B
   1671..1718    +  terminator     T7 terminator: transcription terminator for bacteriophage T7 RNA polymerase
   1755..2183    +  rep_origin     f1 ori (sequence partly withheld): f1 bacteriophage origin of replication; arrow indicates direction of (+) strand synthesis
   2236..2293    +  promoter       AmpR promoter (fragment): bla
   2302..3117    -  CDS            KanR: aminoglycoside phosphotransferase; aph(3')-Ia; confers resistance to kanamycin in bacteria or G418 (Geneticin®) in eukaryotes
   3239..3827    +  rep_origin     ori: high-copy-number ColE1/pMB1/pBR322/pUC origin of replication
   4013..4152    -  misc_feature   bom: basis of mobility region from pBR322
   4254..4445    -  CDS            rop: Rop protein, which maintains plasmids at low copy number; rop
   4462..4842    +  CDS            YPB1_ECOLX: Protein predicted: Swiss-Prot protein existence level 4. From Escherichia coli.
   4914..5205    -  CDS            TcR (fragment): tetracycline efflux protein; tet; confers resistance to tetracycline
   5220..5241    -  protein_bind   CAP binding site: CAP binding activates transcription in the presence of cAMP. E. coli catabolite activator protein
   5254..593     -  CDS            lacI (across the origin): lac repressor; lacI; The lac repressor binds to the lac operator to inhibit transcription in E. coli. This inhibition can be relieved by adding lactose or isopropyl-β-D-thiogalactopyranoside (IPTG).
