[The description below was written by a language model from this plasmid's Addgene catalogue record and pLannotate feature annotations shown in this document.]
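Description:
pET28aHisAviCD72aCTLD is a bacterial expression plasmid built on the pET28a backbone, intended for producing the C-type lectin-like domain (CTLD) of mouse CD72a in E. coli in a form that can be biotinylated. The 5.7 kb plasmid is selected with kanamycin through the aph(3')-Ia resistance gene and replicates from a ColE1/pBR322-type origin. The repository lists it as high copy, although the backbone retains the rop gene and the bom mobility region typical of pBR322-derived pET vectors. An f1 origin is also present, and short annotated tetracycline-resistance fragments are non-functional backbone remnants.

Expression is driven by a T7 promoter followed by a lac operator and the strong T7 gene 10 ribosome binding site. The plasmid-borne lacI gene supplies repressor, so transcription is held off until induction with IPTG in a host that provides T7 RNA polymerase. The annotated reading frame begins with a short tag match that, together with the plasmid name, points to the pET28a N-terminal His tag. This is followed by a thrombin cleavage site, an AviTag and a roughly 370 bp fragment of mouse Cd72 corresponding to the CTLD. The AviTag is a short peptide substrate for site-specific enzymatic biotinylation by the biotin ligase BirA, which allows the purified domain to be attached to streptavidin, for example for multimerisation or immobilisation in binding assays. A further His-tag match lies downstream of the insert, ahead of the T7 terminator. It corresponds to the vector's optional C-terminal tag, and the record does not show whether it is translated. The cloning sites used for the insert are not recorded.
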