Addgene plasmid #129067: pET28aHisAviCD72aCTLD
Purpose: generation of biotinylated mouse CD72a CTLD protein using bacteria
Depositing lab: Takeshi Tsubata. Depositing organization: Institute of Science Tokyo.
Backbone
  Vector backbone: pET28a
  Vector type: Bacterial Expression
Growth in bacteria
  Bacterial resistance: Kanamycin, 50 μg/mL
  Growth temperature: 37°C
  Growth strain: DH5alpha
  Copy number: High Copy
Gene/Insert
  Gene/Insert name: CD72a
  Species: M. musculus (mouse)
  Entrez Gene: Cd72 (a.k.a. CD72c, Ly-19, Ly-32, Ly-m19, Lyb-2)
  Cloning method: Restriction Enzyme; 5′ cloning site Unknown (unknown if destroyed); 3′ cloning site Unknown (unknown if destroyed)
Terms and licenses: Academic/Nonprofit Terms; Industry Terms: Not Available to Industry
How to cite: pET28aHisAviCD72aCTLD was a gift from Takeshi Tsubata (Addgene plasmid # 129067 ; http://n2t.net/addgene:129067 ; RRID:Addgene_129067)
